>Addgene plasmid #146357 | pAc5.1B-lambdaN-HA-Dm4EHP-A_G | depositor full sequence | sequence record 288802 | Full Sequence
CTTCAAGGAATTAATTCTATATTCTAAAAACACAAATGATACTTCTAAAAAAAATCATGAATGGCATCAA
CTCTGAATCAAATCTTTGCAGATGCACCTACTTCTCATTTCCACTGTCACATCATTTTTCCAGATCTCGC
TGCCTGTTATGTGGCCCACAAACCAAGACACGTTTTATGGCCATTAAAGCTGGCTGATCGTCGCCAAACA
CCAAATACATATCAATATGTACATTCGAGAAAGAAGCGATCAAAGAAGCGTCTTCGGGCGAGTAGGAGAA
TGCGGAGGAGAAGGAGAACGAGCTGATCTAGTATCTCTCCACAATCCAATGCCAACTGACCAACTGGCCA
TATTCGGAGCAATTTGAAGCCAATTTCCATCGCCTGGCGATCGCTCCATTCTTGGCTATATGTTTTTCAC
CGTTCCCGGGGCCATTTTCAAAGACTCGTCGGTAAGATAAGATTGTGTCACTCGCTGTCTCTCTTCATTT
GTCGAAGAATGCTGAGGAATTTCGCGATGACGTCGGCGAGTATTTTGAAGAATGAGAATAATTTGTATTT
ATACGAAAATCAGTTAGTGGAATTTTCTACAAAAACATGTTATCTATAGATAATTTTGTTGCAAAATATG
TTGACTATGACAAAGATTGTATGTATATACCTTTAATGTATTCTCATTTTCTTATGTATTTATAATGGCA
ATGATGATACTGATGATATTTTAAGATGATGCCAGACCACAGGCTGATTTCTGCGTCTTTTGCCGAACGC
AGTGCATGTGCGGTTGTTGTTTTTTGGAATAGTTTCAATTTTCGGACTGTCCGCTTTGATTTCAGTTTCT
TGGCTTATTCAAAAAGCAAAGTAAAGCCAAAAAAGCGAGATGGCAATACCAAATGCGGCAAAACGGTAGT
GGAAGGAAAGGGGTGCGGGGCAGCGGAAGGAAGGGTGGGGCGGGGCGTGGCGGGGTCTGTGGCTGGGCGC
GACGTCACCGACGTTGGAGCCACTCCTTTGACCATGTGTGCGTGTGTGTATTATTCGTGTCTCGCCACTC
GCCGGTTGTTTTTTTCTTTTTATCTCGCTCTCTCTAGCGCCATCTCGTACGCATGCTCAACGCACCGCAT
GTTGCCGTGTCCTTTATGCGTCATTTTGGCTCGAAATAGGCAATTATTTAAACAAAGATTAGTCAACGAA
AACGCTAAAATAAATAAGTCTACAATATGGTTACTTATTGCCATGTGTGTGCAGCCAACGATAGCAACAA
AAGCAACAACACAGTGGCTTTCCCTCTTTCACTTTTTGTTTGCAAGCGCGTGCGAGCAAGACGGCACGAC
CGGCAAACGCAATTACGCTGACAAAGAGCAGACGAAGTTTTGGCCGAAAAACATCAAGGCGCCTGATACG
AATGCATTTGCAATAACAATTGCGATATTTAATATTGTTTATGAAGCTGTTTGACTTCAAAACACACAAA
AAAAAAAATAAAACAAATTATTTGAAAGAGAATTAGGAATCGGACAGCTTATCGTTACGGGCTAACAGCA
CACCGAGACGAAATAGCTTACCTGACGTCACAGCCTCTGGAAGAACTGCCGCCAAGCAGAGAGAGAGAGA
AAAAGAGGGAGAGCAGCTTAGACCGCATGTGCTTGTGTGTGAGGCGTCTCTCTCTTCGTCTCCTGTTTGC
GCAAACGCATAGACTGCACTGAGAAAATCGATTACCTATTTTTTATGAATGAATATTTGCACTATTACTA
TTCAAAACTATTAAGATAGCAATCACATTCAATAGCCAAATACTATACCACCTGAGCGATGCAACGAAAT
GATCAATTTGAGCAAAAATGCTGCATATTTAGGACGGCATCATTATAGAAATGCTTCTTGCTGTGTACTT
TTCTCTCGTCTGGCAGCTGTTTCGCCGTTATTGTTAAAACCGGCTTAAGTTAGGTGTGTTTTCTACGACT
AGTGATGCCCCTACTAGAAGATGTGTGTTGCACAAATGTCCCTGAATAACCAATTTGAAGTGCAGATAGC
AGTAAACGTAAGCTAATATGAATATTATTTAACTGTAATGTTTTAATATCGCTGGACATTACTAATAAAC
CCACTATAAACACATGTACATATGTATGTTTTGGCATACAATGAGTAGTTGGGGAAAAAATGTGTAAAAG
CACCGTGACCATCACAGCATAAAGATAACCAGCTGAAGTATCGAATATGAGTAACCCCCAAATTGAATCA
CATGCCGCAACTGATAGGACCCATGGAAGTACACTCTTCATGGCGATATACAAGACACACACAAGCACGA
ACACCCAGTTGCGGAGGAAATTCTCCGTAAATGAAAACCCAATCGGCGAACAATTCATACCCATATATGG
TAAAAGTTTTGAACGCGACTTGAGAGCGGAGAGCATTGCGGCTGATAAGGTTTTAGCGCTAAGCGGGCTT
TATAAAACGGGCTGCGGGACCAGTTTTCATATCACTACCGTTTGAGTTCTTGTGCTGTGTGGATACTCCT
CCCGACACAAAGCCGCTCCATCAGCCAGCAGTCGTCTAATCCAGAGACCCCGGATCGGGGTACCAACATG
GACGCACAAACACGACGACGTGAGCGTCGCGCTGAGAAACAAGCTCAATGGAAAGCTGCAAACGGTGGAT
CTCCTCCACATATGGCTTACCCATACGATGTTCCAGATTACGCTCCTCCAAGCTTGAATTCTATGAGCAT
GGAGAAAGTAGCCAACAAGCAGTACGAGACGAAAAACTGGCCAGATATTGTCGACAGCGACGACAGCGAT
GTGGATAATCAGATAGATGTGGACAACCTGCCACCACTGGAGGTGGGACCCGGCGAGAACCGGCTGCAGC
ACACGTACTGCCTCTGGTTCTCTCGCAAGGAGACGCAGCGGGCGGCCGCCGACTACAGCAAGTCGCTGCA
CATGGTCGGCCGGTGCGCCAGCGTGCAGCAGTGGTGGTCGCTCTACTCGCACCTCATCCGGCCCACCGCC
CTGAAGCCCTACCGGGAGCTCCTCCTCTTCAAGCAGGGCATCATACCGATGTGGGAGGACCCGGCGAACA
GCAAGGGCGGCCAGTGGTTGATACGACTGCGCAAGAACAAGGTCGACCGGGCCTGGGAGAACGTTTGTAT
GGCGATGCTCGGGGAGCAGTTCCTCGTCGGCGACGAGATATGCGGAGTCGTGCTACAGACGAAATATCCG
GAGGATAGCTTATCAGTATGGCACCGGACTGCCACTGATATGACCAGTACAACACGTATCCGTGATACGT
TACGCAGGATATTAAATATACCTCTAACAACGGCATTGGAGTATAAGATACACTGTGATAGCCTTAAATA
TGTTTCAATTAATAAAGGCCCATTGAAAAGCTGAAGTCTAGAGGGCCCGCGGTTCGAAGGTAAGCCTATC
CCTAACCCTCTCCTCGGTCTCGATTCTACGCGTACCGGTCATCATCACCATCACCATTGAGTTTAAACCC
GCTGATCAGCCTCGACTGTGCCTTCTAAGGCCTGAGCTCGCTGATCAGCCTCGATCGAGGATCCAGACAT
GATAAGATACATTGATGAGTTTGGACAAACCACAACTAGAATGCAGTGAAAAAAATGCTTTATTTGTGAA
ATTTGTGATGCTATTGCTTTATTTGTAACCATTATAAGCTGCAATAAACAAGTTAACAACAACAATTGCA
TTCATTTTATGTTTCAGGTTCAGGGGGAGGTGTGGGAGGTTTTTTAAAGCAAGTAAAACCTCTACAAATG
TGGTATGGCTGATTATGATCAGTCGACCGATGCCCTTGAGAGCCTTCAACCCAGTCAGCTCCTTCCGGTG
GGCGCGGGGCATGACTATCGTCGCCGCACTTATGACTGTCTTCTTTATCATGCAACTCGTAGGACAGGTG
CCGGCAGCGCTCTGGGTCATTTTCGGCGAGGACCGCTTTCGCTGGAGCGCGACGATGATCGGCCTGTCGC
TTGCGGTATTCGGAATCTTGCACGCCCTCGCTCAAGCCTTCGTCACTGGTCCCGCCACCAAACGTTTCGG
CGAGAAGCAGGCCATTATCGCCGGCATGGCGGCCGACGCGCTGGGCTACGTCTTGCTGGCGTTCGCGACG
CGAGGCTGGATGGCCTTCCCCATTATGATTCTTCTCGCTTCCGGCGGCATCGGGATGCCCGCGTTGCAGG
CCATGCTGTCCAGGCAGGTAGATGACGACCATCAGGGACAGCTTCAAGGATCGCTCGCGGCTCTTACCAG
CCAGCAAAAGGCCAGGAACCGTAAAAAGGCCGCGTTGCTGGCGTTTTTCCATAGGCTCCGCCCCCCTGAC
GAGCATCACAAAAATCGACGCTCAAGTCAGAGGTGGCGAAACCCGACAGGACTATAAAGATACCAGGCGT
TTCCCCCTGGAAGCTCCCTCGTGCGCTCTCCTGTTCCGACCCTGCCGCTTACCGGATACCTGTCCGCCTT
TCTCCCTTCGGGAAGCGTGGCGCTTTCTCAATGCTCACGCTGTAGGTATCTCAGTTCGGTGTAGGTCGTT
CGCTCCAAGCTGGGCTGTGTGCACGAACCCCCCGTTCAGCCCGACCGCTGCGCCTTATCCGGTAACTATC
GTCTTGAGTCCAACCCGGTAAGACACGACTTATCGCCACTGGCAGCAGCCACTGGTAACAGGATTAGCAG
AGCGAGGTATGTAGGCGGTGCTACAGAGTTCTTGAAGTGGTGGCCTAACTACGGCTACACTAGAAGGACA
GTATTTGGTATCTGCGCTCTGCTGAAGCCAGTTACCTTCGGAAAAAGAGTTGGTAGCTCTTGATCCGGCA
AACAAACCACCGCTGGTAGCGGTGGTTTTTTTGTTTGCAAGCAGCAGATTACGCGCAGAAAAAAAGGATC
TCAAGAAGATCCTTTGATCTTTTCTACGGGGTCTGACGCTCAGTGGAACGAAAACTCACGTTAAGGGATT
TTGGTCATGAGATTATCAAAAAGGATCTTCACCTAGATCCTTTTAAATTAAAAATGAAGTTTTAAATCAA
TCTAAAGTATATATGAGTAAACTTGGTCTGACAGTTACCAATGCTTAATCAGTGAGGCACCTATCTCAGC
GATCTGTCTATTTCGTTCATCCATAGTTGCCTGACTCCCCGTCGTGTAGATAACTACGATACGGGAGGGC
TTACCATCTGGCCCCAGTGCTGCAATGATACCGCGAGACCCACGCTCACCGGCTCCAGATTTATCAGCAA
TAAACCAGCCAGCCGGAAGGGCCGAGCGCAGAAGTGGTCCTGCAACTTTATCCGCCTCCATCCAGTCTAT
TAATTGTTGCCGGGAAGCTAGAGTAAGTAGTTCGCCAGTTAATAGTTTGCGCAACGTTGTTGCCATTGCT
GCAGGCATCGTGGTGTCACGCTCGTCGTTTGGTATGGCTTCATTCAGCTCCGGTTCCCAACGATCAAGGC
GAGTTACATGATCCCCCATGTTGTGCAAAAAAGCGGTTAGCTCCTTCGGTCCTCCGATCGTTGTCAGAAG
TAAGTTGGCCGCAGTGTTATCACTCATGGTTATGGCAGCACTGCATAATTCTCTTACTGTCATGCCATCC
GTAAGATGCTTTTCTGTGACTGGTGAGTACTCAACCAAGTCATTCTGAGAATAGTGTATGCGGCGACCGA
GTTGCTCTTGCCCGGCGTCAACACGGGATAATACCGCGCCACATAGCAGAACTTTAAAAGTGCTCATCAT
TGGAAAACGTTCTTCGGGGCGAAAACTCTCAAGGATCTTACCGCTGTTGAGATCCAGTTCGATGTAACCC
ACTCGTGCACCCAACTGATCTTCAGCATCTTTTACTTTCACCAGCGTTTCTGGGTGAGCAAAAACAGGAA
GGCAAAATGCCGCAAAAAAGGGAATAAGGGCGACACGGAAATGTTGAATACTCATACTCTTCCTTTTTCA
ATATTATTGAAGCATTTATCAGGGTTATTGTCTCATGAGCGGATACATATTTGAATGTATTTAGAAAAAT
AAACAAATAGGGGTTCCGCGCACATTTCCCCGAAAAGTGCCACCTGACGTCTAAGAAACCATTATTATCA
TGACATTAACCTATAAAAATAGGCGTATCACGAGGCCCTTTCGT
Features (pLannotate 1.2.2; 11 found; start..end, strand, type, name):
     56..2568    +  promoter       Ac5 promoter: Drosophila melanogaster actin 5C promoter
   2588..2653    +  CDS            N (fragment): REGN_LAMBD - Experimental evidence at protein level: Swiss-Prot protein existence level 1. Plays a role as a transcriptional antitermination factor that allows the virus to initiate its lytic phase. Activates expression of the delayed viral early genes by modifying host RNA polymerase (RNAP) into a form that is resistant to termination signals. This antitermination function requires the host NusA protein which serves to stabilize the interaction between antitermination protein N and host RNA polymerase. From Escherichia phage lambda (Bacteriophage lambda).
   2678..2704    +  CDS            3xHA (fragment): three tandem HA epitope tags
   2846..3358    +  CDS            EIF4E2 (fragment): IF4E2_HUMAN - Also known as EIF4EL3. Experimental evidence at protein level: Swiss-Prot protein existence level 1. Recognizes and binds the 7-methylguanosine-containing mRNA cap during an early step in the initiation (PubMed:17368478, PubMed:25624349, PubMed:9582349). Acts as a repressor of translation initiation (PubMed:22751931). In contrast to EIF4E, it is unable to bind eIF4G (EIF4G1, EIF4G2 or EIF4G3), suggesting that it acts by competing with EIF4E and block assembly of eIF4F at the cap (By similarity). In P-bodies, component of a complex that promotes miRNA- mediated translational repre
   3419..3460    +  CDS            V5 tag: epitope tag from simian virus 5
   3560..3694    -  polyA_signal   SV40 poly(A) signal: SV40 polyadenylation signal
   3717..3801    -  CDS            large T antigen (fragment): large T antigen from SV40 (simian virus 40)
   3802..4272    +  CDS            TcR (fragment): tetracycline efflux protein; tet; confers resistance to tetracycline
   4316..4904    -  rep_origin     ori: high-copy-number ColE1/pMB1/pBR322/pUC origin of replication
   5075..5935    -  CDS            AmpR: β-lactamase; bla; confers resistance to ampicillin, carbenicillin, and related antibiotics
   5936..6040    -  promoter       AmpR promoter: bla
