[The description below was written by a language model from this plasmid's Addgene catalogue record and pLannotate feature annotations shown in this document.]
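Description:
pAc5.1B-lambdaN-HA-Dm4EHP-A_G is an insect-cell expression plasmid for producing Drosophila melanogaster 4EHP (isoform A; also known as eIF4E-8 or CG33100) as an N-terminally tagged fusion protein. The catalogue lists the backbone as unknown, although the name and the annotated parts point to a pAc5.1-type vector. The 6,134 nt sequence carries a ColE1/pUC-type origin of replication and an AmpR (β-lactamase) cassette with its own promoter for propagation and ampicillin selection in E. coli. The record describes it as low copy, even though the origin is annotated as a high-copy type. Short fragments annotated as tetracycline resistance and SV40 large T antigen appear to be non-functional backbone remnants. No selectable marker for insect cells is annotated.

Expression is driven by the constitutive Drosophila actin 5C (Ac5) promoter and terminated by an SV40 polyadenylation signal. Downstream of the promoter lie a short fragment of the bacteriophage lambda N protein, an HA epitope (annotated as a fragment of a 3xHA tag), and the 4EHP open reading frame. The annotation tool identified this ORF by its similarity to human EIF4E2, but the record states it is the fly sequence taken from an NCBI reference transcript. A vector-encoded V5 tag lies after the insert; whether it is translated in frame is not stated.

4EHP is a cap-binding eIF4E-family protein that acts as a translational repressor. The lambda N peptide binds boxB RNA hairpins, so fusions of this kind are typically used in tethering assays, where the protein is recruited to a boxB-containing reporter mRNA to test its effect on translation or stability. The record itself states only insect expression as the purpose. The HA tag allows detection or immunoprecipitation. The meaning of the "_G" suffix is not explained, and the depositor sequence may be theoretical.
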