Addgene plasmid #146357: pAc5.1B-lambdaN-HA-Dm4EHP-A_G
Purpose: Insect Expression of Dm4EHP-A
Depositing lab: Elisa Izaurralde. Depositing organization: Max Planck Institute for Developmental Biology.
Backbone
  Vector backbone: Unknown
  Vector type: Insect Expression
Growth in bacteria
  Bacterial resistance: Ampicillin, 100 μg/mL
  Growth temperature: 37°C
  Growth strain: DH5alpha
  Copy number: Low Copy
Gene/Insert
  Gene/Insert name: Dm4EHP-A
  Species: D. melanogaster (fly)
  Entrez Gene: 4EHP (a.k.a. Dmel_CG33100, 4E-HP, CG10716, CG33100, CT30033, Dmel\CG33100, d4EHP, eIF4E-8)
  Cloning method: Unknown
Terms and licenses: Academic/Nonprofit Terms; Industry Terms: Not Available to Industry
Depositor comments: ORF extracted from NCBI: NM_176552.2. Plasmids from this collection were made available to the research community and donated after the lab closed. Please note that the sequence provided by the depositing laboratory may be theoretical/predicted or based on Sanger sequencing results. There may be discrepancies between sequencing results obtained by Addgene and the depositor sequence. If an Addgene verified sequence is not available, please contact before placing your order to request that our lab fully sequence the plasmid.
How to cite: pAc5.1B-lambdaN-HA-Dm4EHP-A_G was a gift from Elisa Izaurralde (Addgene plasmid # 146357 ; http://n2t.net/addgene:146357 ; RRID:Addgene_146357)
